Addgene plasmid #42412: ATTYA
Purpose: Bacterial expression for structure determination; may not be full ORF
Depositing lab: Nicola Burgess-Brown. Depositing organization: University of Oxford.
Backbone
  Vector backbone: pNIC28-Bsa4
  Backbone manufacturer: SGC
  Vector type: Bacterial Expression
Growth in bacteria
  Bacterial resistance: Kanamycin, 50 μg/mL
  Growth temperature: 37°C
  Growth strain: Mach1 ;
  Copy number: High Copy
Gene/Insert
  Gene/Insert name: ATTYA (alt names: TAT; gi|4507369; PDB:3DYD)
  Species: H. sapiens (human)
  Insert size (bp): 1312
  Mutation: See Comments
  Entrez Gene: TAT
  Tag / fusion protein: His6-TEV (N terminal on insert)
  Cloning method: Ligation Independent Cloning
  Sequencing primers: 5′ T7; 3′ T7-term
Terms and licenses: Academic/Nonprofit Terms; Industry Terms: Not Available to Industry
Depositor comments: http://www.thesgc.org/structures/3DYD/ Use BL21(DE3)-R3-pRARE2 strain for expression.
How to cite: ATTYA was a gift from Nicola Burgess-Brown (Addgene plasmid # 42412 ; http://n2t.net/addgene:42412 ; RRID:Addgene_42412)
