[The description below was written by a language model from this plasmid's Addgene catalogue record.]
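Description:
ATTYA is a bacterial expression plasmid built on the pNIC28-Bsa4 backbone from the Structural Genomics Consortium, made to produce recombinant human tyrosine aminotransferase (gene TAT) in E. coli for structure determination. It is maintained as a high-copy plasmid under kanamycin selection. The record does not list the origin of replication or the promoter explicitly. However, the recommended sequencing primers (T7 forward and T7 terminator) and the depositor's advice to express in a BL21(DE3)-derived strain carrying a rare-codon helper plasmid both point to a T7 promoter/terminator expression cassette driven by T7 RNA polymerase supplied by the DE3 host.

The insert is about 1.3 kb of human TAT coding sequence, introduced by ligation-independent cloning. The purpose statement warns that it may not be the full open reading frame, as is common for constructs trimmed to a crystallisable domain. The mutation field only refers to the comments, which give no specific sequence changes, so any differences from the reference sequence are not defined in the record. The protein is made with an N-terminal hexahistidine tag followed by a TEV protease recognition site. The tag allows capture by immobilised metal affinity chromatography, and it can then be cleaved off to leave near-native protein.

The construct is linked to a deposited crystal structure of the human enzyme, and its typical use is overexpression and purification of TAT for crystallography or for related biochemical and biophysical studies. No feature table was provided, so this description rests on the catalogue fields alone.
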