>Addgene plasmid #42412 | ATTYA | depositor partial sequence | sequence record 57245 | ATTYA sequence 1312 bps
CATATGCACCATCATCATCATCATTCTTCTGGTGTAGATCTGGGTACCGAGAACCTGTACTTCCAATCCA
TGTGGTCTGTGAGGCCCTCAGACATGGCCAAGAAAACTTTCAACCCCATCCGAGCCATTGTGGACAACAT
GAAGGTGAAACCAAATCCAAACAAAACCATGATTTCCCTGTCCATTGGGGACCCTACTGTGTTTGGAAAC
CTGCCTACAGACCCTGAAGTTACCCAGGCAATGAAAGATGCCCTGGACTCGGGCAAATATAATGGCTATG
CCCCATCCATCGGCTTCCTATCCAGTCGGGAGGAGATTGCTTCTTATTACCACTGTCCTGAGGCACCCCT
AGAAGCTAAGGACGTCATTCTGACAAGTGGCTGCAGCCAAGCTATTGACCTTTGTTTAGCTGTGTTGGCC
AACCCAGGGCAAAACATCCTGGTTCCAAGACCTGGTTTCTCTCTCTACAAGACTCTGGCTGAGTCTATGG
GAATTGAGGTCAAACTCTACAATTTGTTGCCAGAGAAATCTTGGGAAATTGACCTGAAACAACTGGAATA
TCTAATTGATGAAAAGACAGCTTGTCTCATTGTCAATAATCCATCAAACCCCTGTGGGTCAGTGTTCAGC
AAACGTCATCTTCAGAAGATTCTGGCAGTGGCTGCACGGCAGTGTGTCCCCATCTTAGCTGATGAGATCT
ATGGAGACATGGTGTTTTCGGATTGCAAATATGAACCACTGGCCACCCTCAGCACCGATGTCCCCATCCT
GTCCTGTGGAGGGCTGGCCAAGCGCTGGCTGGTTCCTGGCTGGAGGTTGGGCTGGATCCTCATTCATGAC
CGAAGAGACATTTTTGGCAATGAGATCCGAGATGGGCTGGTGAAGCTGAGTCAGCGCATTTTGGGACCCT
GTACCATTGTCCAGGGAGCTCTGAAAAGCATCCTATGTCGCACCCCGGGAGAGTTTTACCACAACACTCT
GAGCTTCCTCAAGTCCAATGCTGATCTCTGTTATGGGGCGTTGGCTGCCATCCCTGGACTCCGGCCAGTC
CGCCCTTCTGGGGCTATGTACCTCATGGTTGGAATTGAGATGGAACATTTCCCAGAATTTGAGAACGATG
TGGAGTTCACGGAGCGGTTAGTTGCTGAGCAGTCTGTCCACTGCCTCCCAGCAACGTGCTTTGAGTACCC
GAATTTCATCCGAGTGGTCATCACAGTCCCCGAGGTGATGATGCTGGAGGCGTGCAGCCGGATCCAGGAG
TTCTGTGAGCAGCACTACCATTGTTGACAGTAAAGGTGGATACGGATCCGAA
