>Addgene plasmid #42412 | ATTYA | addgene partial sequence | sequence record 60666 | T7 5'-TAATACGACTCACTATAGGG-3'
TTCCCTCTAGAAATAATTTTGTTTAACTTTAAGAAGGAGATATACATATGCACCATCATCATCATCATTC
TTCTGGTGTAGATCTGGGTACCGAGAACCTGTACTTCCAATCCATGTGGTCTGTGAGGCCCTCAGACATG
GCCAAGAAAACTTTCAACCCCATCCGAGCCATTGTGGACAACATGAAGGTGAAACCAAATCCAAACAAAA
CCATGATTTCCCTGTCCATTGGGGACCCTACTGTGTTTGGAAACCTGCCTACAGACCCTGAAGTTACCCA
GGCAATGAAAGATGCCCTGGACTCGGGCAAATATAATGGCTATGCCCCATCCATCGGCTTCCTATCCAGT
CGGGAGGAGATTGCTTCTTATTACCACTGTCCTGAGGCACCCCTAGAAGCTAAGGACGTCATTCTGACAA
GTGGCTGCAGCCAAGCTATTGACCTTTGTTTAGCTGTGTTGGCCAACCCAGGGCAAAACATCCTGGTTCC
AAGACCTGGTTTCTCTCTCTACAAGACTCTGGCTGAGTCTATGGGAATTGAGGTCAAACTCTACAATTTG
TTGCCAGAGAAATCTTGGGAAATTGACCTGAAACAACTGGAATATCTAATTGATGAAAAGACAGCTTGTC
TCATTGTCAATAATCCATCAAACCCCTGTGGGTCAGTGTTCAGCAAACGTCATCTTCAGAAGATTCTGGC
AGTGGCTGCACGGCAGTGTGTCCCCATCTTAGCTGATGAGATCTATGGAGACATGGTGTTTTCGGATTGC
AAATATGAACCACTGGCCACCCTCAGCACCGATGTCCCCATCCTGTCCTGTGGAGGGCTGGCCAAGCGCT
GGCTGGTTCCTGGCTGGAGGTTGGGCTGGATCCTCATTCATGACCGAAGAGACATTTTTGGCAATGAGAT
CCGAGATGGGCTG
